Addgene plasmid #155295: pLENTI_hACE2_PURO
Purpose: Lentiviral vector to generate hACE2 stable expressing cell line
Depositing lab: Raffaele De Francesco. Depositing organization: Istituto Nazionale Genetica Molecolare (INGM).
Backbone
  Vector backbone: pLenti CMV
  Vector type: Lentiviral
  Selectable markers: Puromycin
Growth in bacteria
  Bacterial resistance: Ampicillin, 100 μg/mL
  Growth temperature: 30°C
  Growth strain: NEB Stable ; Stbl3
  Copy number: High Copy
Gene/Insert
  Gene/Insert name: hACE2
  Species: H. sapiens (human)
  Entrez Gene: ACE2 (a.k.a. ACEH)
  Promoter: CMV
  Tag / fusion protein: C9 (C terminal on insert)
  Cloning method: Restriction Enzyme; 5′ cloning site XbaI (unknown if destroyed); 3′ cloning site SpeI (unknown if destroyed)
  Sequencing primers: 5′ Unknown
Terms and licenses: Academic/Nonprofit Terms; Industry Terms: Not Available to Industry
How to cite: pLENTI_hACE2_PURO was a gift from Raffaele De Francesco (Addgene plasmid # 155295 ; http://n2t.net/addgene:155295 ; RRID:Addgene_155295)
