[The description below was written by a language model from this plasmid's Addgene catalogue record and the feature table of its GenBank file.]
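Description:
pLENTI_hACE2_PURO is a 10.2 kb HIV-1-based lentiviral transfer vector built on the pLenti CMV backbone and designed to generate mammalian cell lines that stably express human angiotensin-converting enzyme 2 (ACE2). In bacteria it is maintained through a high-copy ColE1/pUC-type origin and selected with ampicillin via the beta-lactamase gene. An f1 origin, lac promoter/operator remnants and flanking T3 and T7 promoters are also present as backbone elements. The record lists recombination-deficient growth strains, which are commonly used to protect the repeated LTR sequences.

The viral genome is transcribed from a chimeric RSV promoter fused to a truncated 5' LTR, an arrangement that makes genomic RNA production Tat-independent, as in third-generation systems. It also carries the Psi packaging signal, the Rev response element for nuclear export of unspliced RNA, and the cPPT/CTS, which aids nuclear import in target cells. The 3' LTR has a U3 deletion, so the integrated provirus is self-inactivating, and an SV40 polyadenylation signal lies downstream. Inside the LTRs, the CMV immediate-early enhancer and promoter drive the human ACE2 coding sequence, which the catalogue entry describes as carrying a C-terminal C9 epitope tag. The feature table does not annotate the insert itself, but the unannotated gap between the CMV promoter and the SV40 promoter is where it would sit. A separate SV40 early promoter drives puromycin N-acetyltransferase for selection of transduced cells, and a WPRE downstream of that cassette enhances transcript stability and expression. The stated purpose is simply production of hACE2-expressing stable cell lines; no further application is given in the record.
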