LOCUS       Exported 10173 bp ds-DNA circular SYN 12-MAY-2021
DEFINITION  Lentiviral vector to generate hACE2 stable expressing cell line.
ACCESSION   .
VERSION     .
KEYWORDS    pLENTI_hACE2_PURO
SOURCE      synthetic DNA construct
  ORGANISM  synthetic DNA construct
REFERENCE   1 (bases 1 to 10173)
  TITLE     De Francesco Lab Plasmids
REFERENCE   2 (bases 1 to 10173)
  AUTHORS   .
  TITLE     Direct Submission
  JOURNAL   Exported May 12, 2021 from SnapGene Server 1.1.58
            http://www.snapgene.com
FEATURES             Location/Qualifiers
     source          1..10173
                     /organism="synthetic DNA construct"
                     /mol_type="other DNA"
     protein_bind    1..22
                     /label=CAP binding site
                     /bound_moiety="E. coli catabolite activator protein"
                     /note="CAP binding activates transcription in the presence
                     of cAMP."
     promoter        37..67
                     /label=lac promoter
                     /note="promoter for the E. coli lac operon"
     protein_bind    75..91
                     /label=lac operator
                     /bound_moiety="lac repressor encoded by lacI"
                     /note="The lac repressor binds to the lac operator to
                     inhibit transcription in E. coli. This inhibition can be
                     relieved by adding lactose or
                     isopropyl-beta-D-thiogalactopyranoside (IPTG)."
     primer_bind     80..102
                     /label=M13/pUC Reverse
                     /note="In lacZ gene"
     primer_bind     99..115
                     /label=M13 rev
                     /note="common sequencing primer, one of multiple similar
                     variants"
     primer_bind     99..115
                     /label=M13 Reverse
                     /note="In lacZ gene. Also called M13-rev"
     primer_bind     134..154
                     /label=T3
                     /note="T3 promoter, forward primer"
     promoter        136..154
                     /label=T3 promoter
                     /note="promoter for bacteriophage T3 RNA polymerase"
     promoter        182..408
                     /label=RSV promoter
                     /note="Rous sarcoma virus enhancer/promoter"
     LTR             409..589
                     /label=5' LTR (truncated)
                     /note="truncated 5' long terminal repeat (LTR) from HIV-1"
     misc_feature    636..761
                     /label=HIV-1 Psi
                     /note="packaging signal of human immunodeficiency virus
                     type 1"
     misc_feature    1254..1487
                     /label=RRE
                     /note="The Rev response element (RRE) of HIV-1 allows for
                     Rev-dependent mRNA export from the nucleus to the
                     cytoplasm."
     CDS             1672..1716
                     /codon_start=1
                     /product="antigenic peptide corresponding to amino acids
                     655 to 669 of the HIV envelope protein gp41 (Lutje Hulsik
                     et al., 2013)"
                     /label=gp41 peptide
                     /note="recognized by the 2H10 single-chain llama nanobody"
                     /translation="KNEQELLELDKWASL"
     misc_feature    1983..2099
                     /label=cPPT/CTS
                     /note="central polypurine tract and central termination
                     sequence of HIV-1"
     enhancer        2122..2425
                     /label=CMV enhancer
                     /note="human cytomegalovirus immediate early enhancer"
     promoter        2426..2629
                     /label=CMV promoter
                     /note="human cytomegalovirus (CMV) immediate early
                     promoter"
     primer_bind     2580..2600
                     /label=CMV-F
                     /note="Human CMV immediate early promoter, forward primer"
     primer_bind     2626..2650
                     /label=LNCX
                     /note="Human CMV promoter, forward primer"
     primer_bind     complement(5188..5208)
                     /label=pBABE 3'
                     /note="SV40 enhancer, reverse primer for pBABE vectors"
     promoter        5193..5522
                     /label=SV40 promoter
                     /note="SV40 enhancer and early promoter"
     rep_origin      5373..5508
                     /label=SV40 ori
                     /note="SV40 origin of replication"
     CDS             5532..6131
                     /codon_start=1
                     /gene="pac from Streptomyces alboniger"
                     /product="puromycin N-acetyltransferase"
                     /label=PuroR
                     /note="confers resistance to puromycin"
                     /translation="MTEYKPTVRLATRDDVPRAVRTLAAAFADYPATRHTVDPDRHIER
                     VTELQELFLTRVGLDIGKVWVADDGAAVAVWTTPESVEAGAVFAEIGPRMAELSGSRLA
                     AQQQMEGLLAPHRPKEPAWFLATVGVSPDHQGKGLGSAVVLPGVEAAERAGVPAFLETS
                     APRNLPFYERLGFTVTADVEVPEGPRTWCMTRKPGA"
     primer_bind     complement(5532..5551)
                     /label=Puro-R
                     /note="Puromycin resistance gene, reverse primer. Also
                     called puro-variant-R"
     primer_bind     6028..6048
                     /label=Puro-F
                     /note="Puromycin resistance gene, forward primer"
     misc_feature    6198..6786
                     /label=WPRE
                     /note="woodchuck hepatitis virus posttranscriptional
                     regulatory element"
     primer_bind     complement(6251..6271)
                     /label=WPRE-R
                     /note="WPRE, reverse primer"
     CDS             complement(6669..6680)
                     /codon_start=1
                     /product="Factor Xa recognition and cleavage site"
                     /label=Factor Xa site
                     /translation="IEGR"
     LTR             6873..7106
                     /label=3' LTR (Delta-U3)
                     /note="self-inactivating 3' long terminal repeat (LTR) from
                     HIV-1"
     polyA_signal    7178..7299
                     /label=SV40 poly(A) signal
                     /note="SV40 polyadenylation signal"
     primer_bind     complement(7215..7234)
                     /label=SV40pA-R
                     /note="SV40 polyA, reverse primer"
     primer_bind     7269..7288
                     /label=EBV-rev
                     /note="SV40 polyA terminator, reverse primer"
     rep_origin      7339..7474
                     /label=SV40 ori
                     /note="SV40 origin of replication"
     primer_bind     complement(7494..7513)
                     /label=T7
                     /note="T7 promoter, forward primer"
     promoter        complement(7495..7513)
                     /label=T7 promoter
                     /note="promoter for bacteriophage T7 RNA polymerase"
     primer_bind     complement(7523..7540)
                     /label=M13 Forward
                     /note="In lacZ gene. Also called M13-F20 or M13 (-21)
                     Forward"
     primer_bind     complement(7523..7539)
                     /label=M13 fwd
                     /note="common sequencing primer, one of multiple similar
                     variants"
     primer_bind     complement(7532..7554)
                     /label=M13/pUC Forward
                     /note="In lacZ gene"
     rep_origin      7681..8136
                     /direction=RIGHT
                     /label=f1 ori
                     /note="f1 bacteriophage origin of replication; arrow
                     indicates direction of (+) strand synthesis"
     primer_bind     complement(7768..7787)
                     /label=F1ori-R
                     /note="F1 origin, reverse primer"
     primer_bind     7978..7999
                     /label=F1ori-F
                     /note="F1 origin, forward primer"
     promoter        8162..8266
                     /gene="bla"
                     /label=AmpR promoter
     CDS             8267..9127
                     /codon_start=1
                     /gene="bla"
                     /product="beta-lactamase"
                     /label=AmpR
                     /note="confers resistance to ampicillin, carbenicillin, and
                     related antibiotics"
                     /translation="MSIQHFRVALIPFFAAFCLPVFAHPETLVKVKDAEDQLGARVGYI
                     ELDLNSGKILESFRPEERFPMMSTFKVLLCGAVLSRIDAGQEQLGRRIHYSQNDLVEYS
                     PVTEKHLTDGMTVRELCSAAITMSDNTAANLLLTTIGGPKELTAFLHNMGDHVTRLDRW
                     EPELNEAIPNDERDTTMPVAMATTLRKLLTGELLTLASRQQLIDWMEADKVAGPLLRSA
                     LPAGWFIADKSGAGERGSRGIIAALGPDGKPSRIVVIYTTGSQATMDERNRQIAEIGAS
                     LIKHW"
     primer_bind     complement(8485..8504)
                     /label=Amp-R
                     /note="Ampicillin resistance gene, reverse primer"
     rep_origin      9298..9886
                     /direction=RIGHT
                     /label=ori
                     /note="high-copy-number ColE1/pMB1/pBR322/pUC origin of
                     replication"
     primer_bind     9787..9806
                     /label=pBR322ori-F
                     /note="pBR322 origin, forward primer"
     primer_bind     10040..10057
                     /label=L4440
                     /note="L4440 vector, forward primer"
ORIGIN
        1 taatgtgagt tagctcactc attaggcacc ccaggcttta cactttatgc ttccggctcg
       61 tatgttgtgt ggaattgtga gcggataaca atttcacaca ggaaacagct atgaccatga
      121 ttacgccaag cgcgcaatta accctcacta aagggaacaa aagctggagc tgcaagctta
      181 atgtagtctt atgcaatact cttgtagtct tgcaacatgg taacgatgag ttagcaacat
      241 gccttacaag gagagaaaaa gcaccgtgca tgccgattgg tggaagtaag gtggtacgat
      301 cgtgccttat taggaaggca acagacgggt ctgacatgga ttggacgaac cactgaattg
      361 ccgcattgca gagatattgt atttaagtgc ctagctcgat acataaacgg gtctctctgg
      421 ttagaccaga tctgagcctg ggagctctct ggctaactag ggaacccact gcttaagcct
      481 caataaagct tgccttgagt gcttcaagta gtgtgtgccc gtctgttgtg tgactctggt
      541 aactagagat ccctcagacc cttttagtca gtgtggaaaa tctctagcag tggcgcccga
      601 acagggactt gaaagcgaaa gggaaaccag aggagctctc tcgacgcagg actcggcttg
      661 ctgaagcgcg cacggcaaga ggcgaggggc ggcgactggt gagtacgcca aaaattttga
      721 ctagcggagg ctagaaggag agagatgggt gcgagagcgt cagtattaag cgggggagaa
      781 ttagatcgcg atgggaaaaa attcggttaa ggccaggggg aaagaaaaaa tataaattaa
      841 aacatatagt atgggcaagc agggagctag aacgattcgc agttaatcct ggcctgttag
      901 aaacatcaga aggctgtaga caaatactgg gacagctaca accatccctt cagacaggat
      961 cagaagaact tagatcatta tataatacag tagcaaccct ctattgtgtg catcaaagga
     1021 tagagataaa agacaccaag gaagctttag acaagataga ggaagagcaa aacaaaagta
     1081 agaccaccgc acagcaagcg gccgctgatc ttcagacctg gaggaggaga tatgagggac
     1141 aattggagaa gtgaattata taaatataaa gtagtaaaaa ttgaaccatt aggagtagca
     1201 cccaccaagg caaagagaag agtggtgcag agagaaaaaa gagcagtggg aataggagct
     1261 ttgttccttg ggttcttggg agcagcagga agcactatgg gcgcagcgtc aatgacgctg
     1321 acggtacagg ccagacaatt attgtctggt atagtgcagc agcagaacaa tttgctgagg
     1381 gctattgagg cgcaacagca tctgttgcaa ctcacagtct ggggcatcaa gcagctccag
     1441 gcaagaatcc tggctgtgga aagataccta aaggatcaac agctcctggg gatttggggt
     1501 tgctctggaa aactcatttg caccactgct gtgccttgga atgctagttg gagtaataaa
     1561 tctctggaac agatttggaa tcacacgacc tggatggagt gggacagaga aattaacaat
     1621 tacacaagct taatacactc cttaattgaa gaatcgcaaa accagcaaga aaagaatgaa
     1681 caagaattat tggaattaga taaatgggca agtttgtgga attggtttaa cataacaaat
     1741 tggctgtggt atataaaatt attcataatg atagtaggag gcttggtagg tttaagaata
     1801 gtttttgctg tactttctat agtgaataga gttaggcagg gatattcacc attatcgttt
     1861 cagacccacc tcccaacccc gaggggaccc gacaggcccg aaggaataga agaagaaggt
     1921 ggagagagag acagagacag atccattcga ttagtgaacg gatctcgacg gtatcggtta
     1981 acttttaaaa gaaaaggggg gattgggggg tacagtgcag gggaaagaat agtagacata
     2041 atagcaacag acatacaaac taaagaatta caaaaacaaa ttacaaaatt caaaatttta
     2101 tcgataagct tgggagttcc gcgttacata acttacggta aatggcccgc ctggctgacc
     2161 gcccaacgac ccccgcccat tgacgtcaat aatgacgtat gttcccatag taacgccaat
     2221 agggactttc cattgacgtc aatgggtgga gtatttacgg taaactgccc acttggcagt
     2281 acatcaagtg tatcatatgc caagtacgcc ccctattgac gtcaatgacg gtaaatggcc
     2341 cgcctggcat tatgcccagt acatgacctt atgggacttt cctacttggc agtacatcta
     2401 cgtattagtc atcgctatta ccatggtgat gcggttttgg cagtacatca atgggcgtgg
     2461 atagcggttt gactcacggg gatttccaag tctccacccc attgacgtca atgggagttt
     2521 gttttggcac caaaatcaac gggactttcc aaaatgtcgt aacaactccg ccccattgac
     2581 gcaaatgggc ggtaggcgtg tacggtggga ggtctatata agcagagctc gtttagtgaa
     2641 ccgtcagatc gcctggagac gccatccacg ctgttttgac ctccatagaa gacaccgact
     2701 ctagaatgtc aagctcttcc tggctccttc tcagccttgt tgctgtaact gctgctcagt
     2761 ccaccattga ggaacaggcc aagacatttt tggacaagtt taaccacgaa gccgaagacc
     2821 tgttctatca aagttcactt gcttcttgga attataacac caatattact gaagagaatg
     2881 tccaaaacat gaataatgct ggggacaaat ggtctgcctt tttaaaggaa cagtccacac
     2941 ttgcccaaat gtatccacta caagaaattc agaatctcac agtcaagctt cagctgcagg
     3001 ctcttcagca aaatgggtct tcagtgctct cagaagacaa gagcaaacgg ttgaacacaa
     3061 ttctaaatac aatgagcacc atctacagta ctggaaaagt ttgtaaccca gataatccac
     3121 aagaatgctt attacttgaa ccaggtttga atgaaataat ggcaaacagt ttagactaca
     3181 atgagaggct ctgggcttgg gaaagctgga gatctgaggt cggcaagcag ctgaggccat
     3241 tatatgaaga gtatgtggtc ttgaaaaatg agatggcaag agcaaatcat tatgaggact
     3301 atggggatta ttggagagga gactatgaag taaatggggt agatggctat gactacagcc
     3361 gcggccagtt gattgaagat gtggaacata cctttgaaga gattaaacca ttatatgaac
     3421 atcttcatgc ctatgtgagg gcaaagttga tgaatgccta tccttcctat atcagtccaa
     3481 ttggatgcct ccctgctcat ttgcttggtg atatgtgggg tagattttgg acaaatctgt
     3541 actctttgac agttcccttt ggacagaaac caaacataga tgttactgat gcaatggtgg
     3601 accaggcctg ggatgcacag agaatattca aggaggccga gaagttcttt gtatctgttg
     3661 gtcttcctaa tatgactcaa ggattctggg aaaattccat gctaacggac ccaggaaatg
     3721 ttcagaaagc agtctgccat cccacagctt gggacctggg gaagggcgac ttcaggatcc
     3781 ttatgtgcac aaaggtgaca atggacgact tcctgacagc tcatcatgag atggggcata
     3841 tccagtatga tatggcatat gctgcacaac cttttctgct aagaaatgga gctaatgaag
     3901 gattccatga agctgttggg gaaatcatgt cactttctgc agccacacct aagcatttaa
     3961 aatccattgg tcttctgtca cccgattttc aagaagacaa tgaaacagaa ataaacttcc
     4021 tgctcaaaca agcactcacg attgttggga ctctgccatt tacttacatg ttagagaagt
     4081 ggaggtggat ggtctttaaa ggggaaattc ccaaagacca gtggatgaaa aagtggtggg
     4141 agatgaagcg agagatagtt ggggtggtgg aacctgtgcc ccatgatgaa acatactgtg
     4201 accccgcatc tctgttccat gtttctaatg attactcatt cattcgatat tacacaagga
     4261 ccctttacca attccagttt caagaagcac tttgtcaagc agctaaacat gaaggccctc
     4321 tgcacaaatg tgacatctca aactctacag aagctggaca gaaactgttc aatatgctga
     4381 ggcttggaaa atcagaaccc tggaccctag cattggaaaa tgttgtagga gcaaagaaca
     4441 tgaatgtaag gccactgctc aactactttg agcccttatt tacctggctg aaagaccaga
     4501 acaagaattc ttttgtggga tggagtaccg actggagtcc atatgcagac caaagcatca
     4561 aagtgaggat aagcctaaaa tcagctcttg gagataaagc atatgaatgg aacgacaatg
     4621 aaatgtacct gttccgatca tctgttgcat atgctatgag gcagtacttt ttaaaagtaa
     4681 aaaatcagat gattcttttt ggggaggagg atgtgcgagt ggctaatttg aaaccaagaa
     4741 tctcctttaa tttctttgtc actgcaccta aaaatgtgtc tgatatcatt cctagaactg
     4801 aagttgaaaa ggccatcagg atgtcccgga gccgtatcaa tgatgctttc cgtctgaatg
     4861 acaacagcct agagtttctg gggatacagc caacacttgg acctcctaac cagccccctg
     4921 tttccatatg gctgattgtt tttggagttg tgatgggagt gatagtggtt ggcattgtca
     4981 tcctgatctt cactgggatc agagatcgga agaagaaaaa taaagcaaga agtggagaaa
     5041 atccttatgc ctccatcgat attagcaaag gagaaaataa tccaggattc caaaacactg
     5101 atgatgttca gacctccttt ggtaccgaga cctcccaggt ggcgcccgct taaactagtt
     5161 aacgcgtcga ccagtggtcg accctgtgga atgtgtgtca gttagggtgt ggaaagtccc
     5221 caggctcccc agcaggcaga agtatgcaaa gcatgcatct caattagtca gcaaccaggt
     5281 gtggaaagtc cccaggctcc ccagcaggca gaagtatgca aagcatgcat ctcaattagt
     5341 cagcaaccat agtcccgccc ctaactccgc ccatcccgcc cctaactccg cccagttccg
     5401 cccattctcc gccccatggc tgactaattt tttttattta tgcagaggcc gaggccgcct
     5461 cggcctctga gctattccag aagtagtgag gaggcttttt tggaggccta ggcttttgca
     5521 aaaagcttac catgaccgag tacaagccca cggtgcgcct cgccacccgc gacgacgtcc
     5581 ccagggccgt acgcaccctc gccgccgcgt tcgccgacta ccccgccacg cgccacaccg
     5641 tcgatccgga ccgccacatc gagcgggtca ccgagctgca agaactcttc ctcacgcgcg
     5701 tcgggctcga catcggcaag gtgtgggtcg cggacgacgg cgccgcggtg gcggtctgga
     5761 ccacgccgga gagcgtcgaa gcgggggcgg tgttcgccga gatcggcccg cgcatggccg
     5821 agttgagcgg ttcccggctg gccgcgcagc aacagatgga aggcctcctg gcgccgcacc
     5881 ggcccaagga gcccgcgtgg ttcctggcca ccgtcggcgt ctcgcccgac caccagggca
     5941 agggtctggg cagcgccgtc gtgctccccg gagtggaggc ggccgagcgc gccggggtgc
     6001 ccgccttcct ggagacctcc gcgccccgca acctcccctt ctacgagcgg ctcggcttca
     6061 ccgtcaccgc cgacgtcgag gtgcccgaag gaccgcgcac ctggtgcatg acccgcaagc
     6121 ccggtgcctg acgcccgccc cacgacccgc agcgcccgac cgaaaggagc gcacgacccc
     6181 atgcatcgcc agtcgacaat caacctctgg attacaaaat ttgtgaaaga ttgactggta
     6241 ttcttaacta tgttgctcct tttacgctat gtggatacgc tgctttaatg cctttgtatc
     6301 atgctattgc ttcccgtatg gctttcattt tctcctcctt gtataaatcc tggttgctgt
     6361 ctctttatga ggagttgtgg cccgttgtca ggcaacgtgg cgtggtgtgc actgtgtttg
     6421 ctgacgcaac ccccactggt tggggcattg ccaccacctg tcagctcctt tccgggactt
     6481 tcgctttccc cctccctatt gccacggcgg aactcatcgc cgcctgcctt gcccgctgct
     6541 ggacaggggc tcggctgttg ggcactgaca attccgtggt gttgtcgggg aagctgacgt
     6601 cctttccatg gctgctcgcc tgtgttgcca cctggattct gcgcgggacg tccttctgct
     6661 acgtcccttc ggccctcaat ccagcggacc ttccttcccg cggcctgctg ccggctctgc
     6721 ggcctcttcc gcgtcttcgc cttcgccctc agacgagtcg gatctccctt tgggccgcct
     6781 ccccgcctgg aattcgagct cggtaccttt aagaccaatg acttacaagg cagctgtaga
     6841 tcttagccac tttttaaaag aaaagggggg actggaaggg ctaattcact cccaacgaag
     6901 acaagatctg ctttttgctt gtactgggtc tctctggtta gaccagatct gagcctggga
     6961 gctctctggc taactaggga acccactgct taagcctcaa taaagcttgc cttgagtgct
     7021 tcaagtagtg tgtgcccgtc tgttgtgtga ctctggtaac tagagatccc tcagaccctt
     7081 ttagtcagtg tggaaaatct ctagcagtag tagttcatgt catcttatta ttcagtattt
     7141 ataacttgca aagaaatgaa tatcagagag tgagaggaac ttgtttattg cagcttataa
     7201 tggttacaaa taaagcaata gcatcacaaa tttcacaaat aaagcatttt tttcactgca
     7261 ttctagttgt ggtttgtcca aactcatcaa tgtatcttat catgtctggc tctagctatc
     7321 ccgcccctaa ctccgcccat cccgccccta actccgccca gttccgccca ttctccgccc
     7381 catggctgac taattttttt tatttatgca gaggccgagg ccgcctcggc ctctgagcta
     7441 ttccagaagt agtgaggagg cttttttgga ggcctaggga cgtacccaat tcgccctata
     7501 gtgagtcgta ttacgcgcgc tcactggccg tcgttttaca acgtcgtgac tgggaaaacc
     7561 ctggcgttac ccaacttaat cgccttgcag cacatccccc tttcgccagc tggcgtaata
     7621 gcgaagaggc ccgcaccgat cgcccttccc aacagttgcg cagcctgaat ggcgaatggg
     7681 nnnnnnnnnn nnnnnnnnnn nnnnnnnnnn nnnnnnnnnn nnnnnnnnnn nnnnnnnnnn
     7741 nnnnnnnnnn nnnnnnnnnn nnnnnnnnnn nnnnnnnnnn nnnnnnnnnn nnnnnnnnnn
     7801 nnnncnnnnn nnnnnnnnnn nnnnnnnnnn nnnnnnnnnn nnnnnnnnnn nnnnnnnnnn
     7861 nnnnnnnnnn nnnnnnnnnn nnnnnnnnnn nnnnnnannn nnnnnnnnnn nnnnnnnnnn
     7921 nnnnnnnnnn nnnnnnnnnn nnnnnncctt tgacgttgga gtccacgttc tttaatagtg
     7981 gactcttgtt ccaaactgga acaacactca accctatctc ggtctattct tttgatttat
     8041 aagggatttt gccgatttcg gcctattggt taaaaaatga gctgatttaa caaaaattta
     8101 acgcgaattt taacaaaata ttaacgctta caatttaggt ggcacttttc ggggaaatgt
     8161 gcgcggaacc cctatttgtt tatttttcta aatacattca aatatgtatc cgctcatgag
     8221 acaataaccc tgataaatgc ttcaataata ttgaaaaagg aagagtatga gtattcaaca
     8281 tttccgtgtc gcccttattc ccttttttgc ggcattttgc cttcctgttt ttgctcaccc
     8341 agaaacgctg gtgaaagtaa aagatgctga agatcagttg ggtgcacgag tgggttacat
     8401 cgaactggat ctcaacagcg gtaagatcct tgagagtttt cgccccgaag aacgttttcc
     8461 aatgatgagc acttttaaag ttctgctatg tggcgcggta ttatcccgta ttgacgccgg
     8521 gcaagagcaa ctcggtcgcc gcatacacta ttctcagaat gacttggttg agtactcacc
     8581 agtcacagaa aagcatctta cggatggcat gacagtaaga gaattatgca gtgctgccat
     8641 aaccatgagt gataacactg cggccaactt acttctgaca acgatcggag gaccgaagga
     8701 gctaaccgct tttttgcaca acatggggga tcatgtaact cgccttgatc gttgggaacc
     8761 ggagctgaat gaagccatac caaacgacga gcgtgacacc acgatgcctg tagcaatggc
     8821 aacaacgttg cgcaaactat taactggcga actacttact ctagcttccc ggcaacaatt
     8881 aatagactgg atggaggcgg ataaagttgc aggaccactt ctgcgctcgg cccttccggc
     8941 tggctggttt attgctgata aatctggagc cggtgagcgt gggtctcgcg gtatcattgc
     9001 agcactgggg ccagatggta agccctcccg tatcgtagtt atctacacga cggggagtca
     9061 ggcaactatg gatgaacgaa atagacagat cgctgagata ggtgcctcac tgattaagca
     9121 ttggtaactg tcagaccaag tttactcata tatactttag attgatttaa aacttcattt
     9181 ttaatttaaa aggatctagg tgaagatcct ttttgataat ctcatgacca aaatccctta
     9241 acgtgagttt tcgttccact gagcgtcaga ccccgtagaa aagatcaaag gatcttcttg
     9301 agatcctttt tttctgcgcg taatctgctg cttgcaaaca aaaaaaccac cgctaccagc
     9361 ggtggtttgt ttgccggatc aagagctacc aactcttttt ccgaaggtaa ctggcttcag
     9421 cagagcgcag ataccaaata ctgttcttct agtgtagccg tagttaggcc accacttcaa
     9481 gaactctgta gcaccgccta catacctcgc tctgctaatc ctgttaccag tggctgctgc
     9541 cagtggcgat aagtcgtgtc ttaccgggtt ggactcaaga cgatagttac cggataaggc
     9601 gcagcggtcg ggctgaacgg ggggttcgtg cacacagccc agcttggagc gaacgaccta
     9661 caccgaactg agatacctac agcgtgagct atgagaaagc gccacgcttc ccgaagggag
     9721 aaaggcggac aggtatccgg taagcggcag ggtcggaaca ggagagcgca cgagggagct
     9781 tccaggggga aacgcctggt atctttatag tcctgtcggg tttcgccacc tctgacttga
     9841 gcgtcgattt ttgtgatgct cgtcaggggg gcggagccta tggaaaaacg ccagcaacgc
     9901 ggccttttta cggttcctgg ccttttgctg gccttttgct cacatgttct ttcctgcgtt
     9961 atcccctgat tctgtggata accgtattac cgcctttgag tgagctgata ccgctcgccg
    10021 cagccgaacg accgagcgca gcgagtcagt gagcgaggaa gcggaagagc gcccaatacg
    10081 caaaccgcct ctccccgcgc gttggccgat tcattaatgc agctggcacg acaggtttcc
    10141 cgactggaaa gcgggcagtg agcgcaacgc aat
//
